Addgene plasmid #213841: pReporter_ZF2_mNeonGreen
Purpose: Facilitates genomic integration of the reporter with upstream binding sites for ZF-2
Depositing lab: James Collins. Depositing organization: Massachusetts Institute of Technology. Publication: A high-throughput synthetic biology approach for studying combinatorial chromatin-based transcriptional regulation. Alcantar MA, English MA, Valeri JA, Collins JJ. Mol Cell. 2024 Jun 20;84(12):2382-2396.e9. doi: 10.1016/j.molcel.2024.05.025. PubMed 38906116.
Backbone
  Vector backbone: pLEU
  Vector type: Yeast Expression
  Selectable markers: LEU2
Growth in bacteria
  Bacterial resistance: Spectinomycin, 50 μg/mL
  Growth temperature: 37°C
  Growth strain: NEB Stable
  Copy number: High Copy
Gene/Insert
  Gene/Insert name: mNeonGreen
  Species: Synthetic
  Cloning method: Restriction Enzyme; 5′ cloning site Unknown (unknown if destroyed); 3′ cloning site Unknown (unknown if destroyed)
Terms and licenses: Academic/Nonprofit Terms; Industry Terms: Not Available to Industry
Depositor comments: Contains a minimal CYC1 promoter driving expression of mNeonGreen. Binding sites for ZF-2 (ZF 42-10) are upstream of the promoter. Cut with NotI prior to transformation into yeast to facilitate genomic insertion. **This plasmid is prone to recombination due to ZF binding site repeats.**
How to cite: pReporter_ZF2_mNeonGreen was a gift from James Collins (Addgene plasmid # 213841 ; http://n2t.net/addgene:213841 ; RRID:Addgene_213841)
