[The description below was written by a language model from this plasmid's Addgene catalogue record and pLannotate feature annotations shown in this document.]
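Description:
pReporter_ZF2_mNeonGreen is a yeast integrating reporter plasmid of about 6.5 kb, built on the pLEU backbone. In bacteria it is maintained through a high-copy ColE1/pUC-type origin and selected with spectinomycin via the aadA adenylyltransferase gene. aadA sits beside short fragments of a gentamicin-resistance gene and a class 1 integron Pc promoter, which look like remnants of the cassette's source. No yeast replication origin or centromere is annotated, which fits the stated design: the plasmid is linearised with NotI before transformation so that it inserts into the yeast genome. Integrants are selected by leucine prototrophy from the LEU2 promoter and coding sequence. Several annotated pieces of Saccharomyces cerevisiae sequence (a YC021 open reading frame near the start, and an NFS1 fragment downstream of LEU2) probably represent genomic flanking or homology regions. The record does not explicitly state the integration locus.

The payload is the mNeonGreen coding sequence, a bright, fast-maturing monomeric green/yellow fluorescent protein. According to the depositor, it is driven by a minimal CYC1 promoter with repeated binding sites for the synthetic zinc finger ZF-2 (ZF 42-10) placed upstream. Neither the promoter nor the binding-site array was picked up by the automated annotation. A short yeast gene fragment (YO192) downstream of the reporter may belong to a terminator region, though this is not stated.

Because a minimal promoter gives low basal expression, fluorescence should report the activity of regulators recruited to the sites through ZF-2 fusions. This matches the associated work on combinatorial chromatin-based transcriptional regulation. The depositor warns that the binding-site repeats make the plasmid prone to recombination.
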