Features (pLannotate 1.2.2; 10 found; start..end, strand, type, name):
     56..430     +  CDS            YC021_YEAST: Protein predicted: Swiss-Prot protein existence level 4. From Saccharomyces cerevisiae (strain ATCC 204508 / S288c) (Baker's yeast).
   1018..1725    +  CDS            mNeonGreen: mNeonGreen is a basic (constitutively fluorescent) green/yellow fluorescent protein published in 2013, derived from Branchiostoma lanceolatum. It is reported to be a very rapidly-maturing monomer with moderate acid sensitivity.
   2186..2263    +  CDS            YO192_YEAST (fragment): Experimental evidence at protein level: Swiss-Prot protein existence level 1. From Saccharomyces cerevisiae (strain ATCC 204508 / S288c) (Baker's yeast).
   2403..2810    +  promoter       LEU2 promoter: S. cerevisiae LEU2
   2811..3902    +  CDS            LEU2: LEU3_YEAST - Experimental evidence at protein level: Swiss-Prot protein existence level 1. Catalyzes the oxidation of 3-carboxy-2-hydroxy-4- methylpentanoate (3-isopropylmalate) to 3-carboxy-4-methyl-2- oxopentanoate. The product decarboxylates to 4-methyl-2 oxopentanoate. From Saccharomyces cerevisiae (strain ATCC 204508 / S288c) (Baker's yeast).
   4403..4594    -  CDS            NFS1 (fragment): NFS1_YEAST - Also known as SPL1 From Saccharomyces cerevisiae (strain ATCC 204508 / S288c) (Baker's yeast).
   4609..5397    -  CDS            aadA: S3AD_ECOLX - Experimental evidence at protein level: Swiss-Prot protein existence level 1. Mediates bacterial resistance to the antibiotics streptomycin and spectinomycin. From Escherichia coli.
   5404..5460    -  CDS            GmR (fragment): gentamycin acetyltransferase; aacC1; confers resistance to gentamycin
   5636..5659    -  promoter       Pc promoter (fragment): intI1 (promoter lies within the coding sequence); class 1 integron promoter
   5827..6415    +  rep_origin     ori: high-copy-number ColE1/pMB1/pBR322/pUC origin of replication
>Addgene plasmid #213841 | pReporter_ZF2_mNeonGreen | addgene full sequence | sequence record 422167 | Addgene NGS Result
CAATACCCAGAAGAACAGTAAAATAAAGCAAGGTACGTGAAATTAATATTTTTAAATGGTTCTAACCGAT
GCCGAAGAACTGCGCAGTCCGGTTATAACGTCTGACATGTCCTTTTTTGATTTGGAATCCAACCACTCAA
GTGACTCTGTTCATTTACTTTGCGAAAAATATACCCACAAATTGCCCATCGAAAGTGAATCGCAAACCAC
CTTCAGACTGGCACCGACAAAGCAAAGATTATACAGACAGAGTACTTTATACGTACCGTTAAGTCTCAAG
CAAAGGGTTTTCTTATTTACTGAACGGGTAAAGAGTATCTGGGCCGGCTTGCCAAGATGCAAACCGAATA
AGTATTTCAAAGTTGCATTTGCCTTAGCCGTCCTGACACCATTGGCTATTTGGATATTTTATATTGACTT
TCGTGTACATTGATCACATCGACTGTTCTATTGGCAAATGAACCACGGGCATTGACTATTTTTCAGGTTA
CTACTATATATTATCATCACGGGCAAGGATTGTACCCTGAATTCGCATCTAGACTGATGAGACGTGGTAG
AGCCACAAACAGCCGGTACAAGCAACGATCTCCAGGACCATCTGAATCATGCGCGGATGACACGAACTCA
CGACGGCGATCACAGACATTAACCCACAGTACAGACACTGCGACAACGTGGCAATTCGTCGCAATACAAC
GGAATTCAGACGCTGCTCTTCAGACGCTGCTCTGCAGACGCTGCTCTCCAGACGCTGCTCGGATCCCAGA
TCCGCCAGGCGTGTATATATAGCGTGGATGGCCAGGCAACTTTAGTGCTGACACATACAGGCATATATAT
ATGTGTGCGACGACACATGATCATATGGCATGCATGTGCTCTGTATGTATATAAAACTCTTGTTTTCTTC
TTTTCTCTAAATATTCTTTCCTTATACATTAGGACCTTTGCAGCATAAATTACTATACTTCTATAGACAC
ACAAACACAAATACACACACTAATCTAGATATTAAATATGGTTTCAAAGGGTGAAGAGGATAACATGGCA
AGTTTGCCGGCCACACATGAACTTCACATTTTCGGGAGCATAAATGGCGTTGATTTTGACATGGTCGGTC
AGGGGACTGGGAACCCCAACGACGGATACGAAGAACTCAACTTGAAATCTACCAAAGGTGATCTCCAATT
TTCACCGTGGATTCTTGTTCCGCACATTGGGTATGGATTTCATCAGTATTTGCCATACCCTGATGGCATG
TCACCCTTCCAGGCCGCTATGGTCGATGGTAGCGGCTACCAGGTACACCGCACAATGCAGTTTGAAGACG
GTGCATCACTGACCGTGAACTACCGATATACCTATGAGGGTTCCCATATTAAAGGAGAAGCTCAAGTAAA
GGGAACGGGATTCCCGGCCGATGGTCCCGTGATGACTAACTCCTTGACAGCAGCAGACTGGTGTCGCTCT
AAGAAGACTTATCCCAACGATAAAACCATTATAAGTACATTTAAATGGAGTTATACAACGGGCAACGGTA
AGAGGTACAGAAGCACGGCACGGACCACTTACACCTTCGCTAAGCCGATGGCCGCAAACTACTTGAAGAA
CCAACCGATGTACGTATTCCGAAAGACGGAACTGAAACATAGCAAAACTGAACTGAATTTCAAGGAGTGG
CAGAAAGCGTTTACTGATGTCATGGGTATGGACGAGCTGTATAAGGGATCCTAACTCGAGATAAAGCAAT
CTTGATGAGGATAATGATTTTTTTTTGAATATACATAAATACTACCGTTTTTCTGCTAGATTTTGTGATG
ACGTAAATAAGTACATATTACTTTTTAAGCCAAGACAAGATTAAGCATTAACTTTACCCTTTTCTTTCTA
AGTTTCAATATTAGTTATCACTGTTTAAAAGTTATGGCGAGAACGTCGGCGGTTAAAATATATTACCCTG
AACGGCTGGAAATCTGCTCGTCAGTGGTGCTCACACTGACGAATCATGTACAGATCATACCGATGACTGC
CTGGCGACTCACAACTAAGCAAGACAGCCGGAACCAGCGCCGGCGAACACCACTGCATATATGGCATATC
ACAACAGTCCACGTCTCAAGCAGTTACAGAGATGTTACGAACCACTAGTGCACTGCAGTACATCGAGGAG
AACTTCTAGTATATCTACATACCTAATATTATTGCCTTATTAAAAATGGAATCCCAACAATTACATCAAA
ATCCACATTCTCTTCAAAATCAATTGTCCTGTACTTCCTTGTTCATGTGTGTTCAAAAACGTTATATTTA
TAGGATAATTATACTCTATTTCTCAACAAGTAATTGGTTGTTTGGCCGAGCGGTCTAAGGCGCCTGATTC
AAGAAATATCTTGACCGCAGTTAACTGTGGGAATACTCAGGTATCGTAAGATGCAAGAGTTCGAATCTCT
TAGCAACCATTATTTTTTTCCTCAACATAACGAGAACACACAGGGGCGCTATCGCACAGAATCAAATTCG
ATGACTGGAAATTTTTTGTTAATTTCAGAGGTCGCCTGACGCATATACCTTTTTCAACTGAAAAATTGGG
AGAAAAAGGAAAGGTGAGAGCGCCGGAACCGGCTTTTCATATAGAATAGAGAAGCGTTCATGACTAAATG
CTTGCATCACAATACTTGAAGTTGACAATATTATTTAAGGACCTATTGTTTTTTCCAATAGGTGGTTAGC
AATCGTCTTACTTTCTAACTTTTCTTACCTTTTACATTTCAGCAATATATATATATATATTTCAAGGATA
TACCATTCTAATGTCTGCCCCTAAGAAGATCGTCGTTTTGCCAGGTGACCACGTTGGTCAAGAAATCACA
GCCGAAGCCATTAAGGTTCTTAAAGCTATTTCTGATGTTCGTTCCAATGTCAAGTTCGATTTCGAAAATC
ATTTAATTGGTGGTGCTGCTATCGATGCTACAGGTGTTCCACTTCCAGATGAGGCGCTGGAAGCCTCCAA
GAAGGCTGATGCCGTTTTGTTAGGTGCTGTGGGTGGTCCTAAATGGGGAACCGGTAGTGTTAGACCTGAA
CAAGGTTTACTAAAAATCCGTAAAGAACTTCAATTGTACGCCAACTTAAGACCATGTAACTTTGCATCCG
ACTCTCTTTTAGACTTATCTCCAATCAAGCCACAATTTGCTAAAGGTACTGACTTCGTTGTTGTCAGAGA
ATTAGTGGGAGGTATTTACTTTGGTAAGAGAAAGGAGGACGATGGTGATGGTGTCGCTTGGGATAGTGAA
CAATACACCGTTCCAGAAGTGCAAAGAATCACAAGAATGGCCGCTTTCATGGCCCTACAACATGAGCCAC
CATTGCCTATTTGGTCCTTGGATAAAGCTAATGTTTTGGCCTCTTCAAGATTATGGAGAAAAACTGTGGA
GGAAACCATCAAGAACGAATTTCCTACATTGAAGGTTCAACATCAATTGATTGATTCTGCCGCCATGATC
CTAGTTAAGAACCCAACCCACCTAAATGGTATTATAATCACCAGCAACATGTTTGGTGATATCATCTCCG
ATGAAGCCTCCGTTATCCCAGGTTCCTTGGGTTTGTTGCCATCTGCGTCCTTGGCCTCTTTGCCAGACAA
GAACACCGCATTTGGTTTGTACGAACCATGCCACGGTTCTGCTCCAGATTTGCCAAAGAATAAGGTCAAC
CCTATCGCCACTATCTTGTCTGCTGCAATGATGTTGAAATTGTCATTGAACTTGCCTGAAGAAGGTAAGG
CCATTGAAGATGCAGTTAAAAAGGTTTTGGATGCAGGTATCAGAACTGGTGATTTAGGTGGTTCCAACAG
TACCACCGAAGTCGGTGATGCTGTCGCCGAAGAAGTTAAGAAAATCCTTGCTTAACCTGGAGGACCCTTC
TCTTTAGACTATTCTACTCTTATGCACGTAAAAAATTCTAGGAAATATGTATTAACTAGGAGTAAAATAA
CCGGCTAGTGGCATTCATATAGCCGTCTGTTTACATCTACATCACACATTTCGAGTGTATATCTCGCAAC
GTTGGCGTTAAATAGGCAGGAGTACTCGTATCGCATGTCGGTGCGACACGAAATTACAAAATGGAATATG
TTCATAGGGTAGACGAAACTATATACGCAATCTACATACATTTATCAAGAAGGAGAAAAAGGAGGATGTA
AAGGAATACAGGTAAGCAAATTGATACTAATGGCTCAACGTGATAAGGAAAAAGAATTGCACTTTAACAT
TAATATTGACAAGGAGGAGGGCACCACACAAAAAGTTAGGTGTAACAGAAAATCATGAAACTATGATTCC
TAATTTATATATTGGAGGATTTTCTCTAAAAAAAAAAAAATACAACAAATAAAAAACACTCAATGACCTG
ACCATTTGATGGAGTTTAAGTCAATACCTTCTTGAACCATTTCCCATAATGGTGAAAGTTCCCTCAAGAA
TTTTACTCTGTCAGAAACGGCCTTAACGACGTAGTCGACCTCCTCTTCAGTACTAAATCTACCAATACCA
AATCTGATGGAAGAATGGGCTAATGCATCATCCTTACCCAGCGCCGAGCGGCCGCTTATTTGCCGACTAC
CTTGGTGATCTCGCCTTTCACGTAGTGGACAAATTCTTCCAACTGATCTGCGCGCGAGGCCAAGCGATCT
TCTTCTTGTCCAAGATAAGCCTGTCTAGCTTCAAGTATGACGGGCTGATACTGGGCCGGCAGGCGCTCCA
TTGCCCAGTCGGCAGCGACATCCTTCGGCGCGATTTTGCCGGTTACTGCGCTGTACCAAATGCGGGACAA
CGTAAGCACTACATTTCGCTCATCGCCAGCCCAGTCGGGCGGCGAGTTCCATAGCGTTAAGGTTTCATTT
AGCGCCTCAAATAGATCCTGTTCAGGAACCGGATCAAAGAGTTCCTCCGCCGCTGGACCTACCAAGGCAA
CGCTATGTTCTCTTGCTTTTGTCAGCAAGATAGCCAGATCAATGTCGATCGTGGCTGGCTCGAAGATACC
CGCAAGAATGTCATTGCGCTGCCATTCTCCAAATTGCAGTTCGCGCTTAGCTGGATAACGCCACGGAATG
ATGTCGTCGTGCACAACAATGGTGACTTCTACAGCGCGGAGAATCTCGCTCTCTCCAGGGGAAGCCGAAG
TTTCCAAAAGGTCGTTGATCAAAGCTCGCCGCGTTGTTTCATCAAGCCTTACGGTCACCGTAACCAGCAA
ATCAATATCACTGTGTGGCTTCAGGCCGCCATCCACTGCGGAGCCGTACAAATGTACGGCCAGCAACGTC
GGTTCGAGATGGCGCTCGATGACGCCAACTACCTCTGATAGTTGAGTCGATACTTCGGCGATCACCGCTT
CCCTCATAATGTTTAACTTTGTTTTAGGGCGACTGCCCTGCTGCGTAACATCGTTGCTGCTCCATAACAT
CAAACATCGACCCACGGCGTAACGCGCTTGCTGCTTGGATGCCCGAGGCATAGACTGTACCCCAAAAAAA
CAGTCATAACAAGCCATGAAAACCGCCACTGCGCCGTTACCACCGCTGCGTTCGGTCAAGGTTCTGGACC
AGTTGCGTGAGCGCATACGCTACTTGCATTACAGCTTACGAACCGAACAGGCTTATGTCCACTGGGTTCG
TGCCTTCATCCGTTTCCACGGTGTGCGTCACCCGGCAACCTTGGGTAGCAGCGAAGTCGAGGCATTTCTG
TCCTGGCTGGTCATGACCAAAATCCCTTAACGTGAGTTTTCGTTCCACTGAGCGTCAGACCCCGTAGAAA
AGATCAAAGGATCTTCTTGAGATCCTTTTTTTCTGCGCGTAATCTGCTGCTTGCAAACAAAAAAACCACC
GCTACCAGCGGTGGTTTGTTTGCCGGATCAAGAGCTACCAACTCTTTTTCCGAAGGTAACTGGCTTCAGC
AGAGCGCAGATACCAAATACTGTTCTTCTAGTGTAGCCGTAGTTAGGCCACCACTTCAAGAACTCTGTAG
CACCGCCTACATACCTCGCTCTGCTAATCCTGTTACCAGTGGCTGCTGCCAGTGGCGATAAGTCGTGTCT
TACCGGGTTGGACTCAAGACGATAGTTACCGGATAAGGCGCAGCGGTCGGGCTGAACGGGGGGTTCGTGC
ACACAGCCCAGCTTGGAGCGAACGACCTACACCGAACTGAGATACCTACAGCGTGAGCTATGAGAAAGCG
CCACGCTTCCCGAAGGGAGAAAGGCGGACAGGTATCCGGTAAGCGGCAGGGTCGGAACAGGAGAGCGCAC
GAGGGAGCTTCCAGGGGGAAACGCCTGGTATCTTTATAGTCCTGTCGGGTTTCGCCACCTCTGACTTGAG
CGTCGATTTTTGTGATGCTCGTCAGGGGGGCGGAGCCTATGGAAAAACGCCAGCAACGCGGCCTTTTTAC
GGTTCCTGGCCTTTTGCTGGCCTTTTGCTCACATGTTCTTTCCTGCGTTATCCCCTGATTCTGTGGATAA
CCGTGCGGCCGC
